>Addgene plasmid #111754 | DOT1L-CC3 | addgene full sequence | sequence record 212909 | Addgene NGS Result
TGGCGAATGGG
[124 nt withheld, positions 12-135]
C
[91 nt withheld, positions 137-227]
A
[49 nt withheld, positions 229-277]
CCTTTGACGTTGGAGTCCACGTTCTTT
[37 nt withheld, positions 305-341]
ACCCTATCTCGGTCTATTCTTTTGATTTATAAGGGATTTTGCCGATTTCGGCCTATTGGTTAAAAAATGA
GCTGATTTAACAAAAATTTAACGCGAATTTTAACAAAATATTAACGCTTACAATTTAGGTGGCACTTTTC
GGGGAAATGTGCGCGGAACCCCTATTTGTTTATTTTTCTAAATACATTCAAATATGTATCCGCTCATGAA
TTAATTCTTAGAAAAACTCATCGAGCATCAAATGAAACTGCAATTTATTCATATCAGGATTATCAATACC
ATATTTTTGAAAAAGCCGTTTCTGTAATGAAGGAGAAAACTCACCGAGGCAGTTCCATAGGATGGCAAGA
TCCTGGTATCGGTCTGCGATTCCGACTCGTCCAACATCAATACAACCTATTAATTTCCCCTCGTCAAAAA
TAAGGTTATCAAGTGAGAAATCACCATGAGTGACGACTGAATCCGGTGAGAATGGCAAAAGTTTATGCAT
TTCTTTCCAGACTTGTTCAACAGGCCAGCCATTACGCTCGTCATCAAAATCACTCGCATCAACCAAACCG
TTATTCATTCGTGATTGCGCCTGAGCGAGACGAAATACGCGATCGCTGTTAAAAGGACAATTACAAACAG
GAATCGAATGCAACCGGCGCAGGAACACTGCCAGCGCATCAACAATATTTTCACCTGAATCAGGATATTC
TTCTAATACCTGGAATGCTGTTTTCCCGGGGATCGCAGTGGTGAGTAACCATGCATCATCAGGAGTACGG
ATAAAATGCTTGATGGTCGGAAGAGGCATAAATTCCGTCAGCCAGTTTAGTCTGACCATCTCATCTGTAA
CATCATTGGCAACGCTACCTTTGCCATGTTTCAGAAACAACTCTGGCGCATCGGGCTTCCCATACAATCG
ATAGATTGTCGCACCTGATTGCCCGACATTATCGCGAGCCCATTTATACCCATATAAATCAGCATCCATG
TTGGAATTTAATCGCGGCCTAGAGCAAGACGTTTCCCGTTGAATATGGCTCATAACACCCCTTGTATTAC
TGTTTATGTAAGCAGACAGTTTTATTGTTCATGACCAAAATCCCTTAACGTGAGTTTTCGTTCCACTGAG
CGTCAGACCCCGTAGAAAAGATCAAAGGATCTTCTTGAGATCCTTTTTTTCTGCGCGTAATCTGCTGCTT
GCAAACAAAAAAACCACCGCTACCAGCGGTGGTTTGTTTGCCGGATCAAGAGCTACCAACTCTTTTTCCG
AAGGTAACTGGCTTCAGCAGAGCGCAGATACCAAATACTGTCCTTCTAGTGTAGCCGTAGTTAGGCCACC
ACTTCAAGAACTCTGTAGCACCGCCTACATACCTCGCTCTGCTAATCCTGTTACCAGTGGCTGCTGCCAG
TGGCGATAAGTCGTGTCTTACCGGGTTGGACTCAAGACGATAGTTACCGGATAAGGCGCAGCGGTCGGGC
TGAACGGGGGGTTCGTGCACACAGCCCAGCTTGGAGCGAACGACCTACACCGAACTGAGATACCTACAGC
GTGAGCTATGAGAAAGCGCCACGCTTCCCGAAGGGAGAAAGGCGGACAGGTATCCGGTAAGCGGCAGGGT
CGGAACAGGAGAGCGCACGAGGGAGCTTCCAGGGGGAAACGCCTGGTATCTTTATAGTCCTGTCGGGTTT
CGCCACCTCTGACTTGAGCGTCGATTTTTGTGATGCTCGTCAGGGGGGCGGAGCCTATGGAAAAACGCCA
GCAACGCGGCCTTTTTACGGTTCCTGGCCTTTTGCTGGCCTTTTGCTCACATGTTCTTTCCTGCGTTATC
CCCTGATTCTGTGGATAACCGTATTACCGCCTTTGAGTGAGCTGATACCGCTCGCCGCAGCCGAACGACC
GAGCGCAGCGAGTCAGTGAGCGAGGAAGCGGAAGAGCGCCTGATGCGGTATTTTCTCCTTACGCATCTGT
GCGGTATTTCACACCGCAATGGTGCACTCTCAGTACAATCTGCTCTGATGCCGCATAGTTAAGCCAGTAT
ACACTCCGCTATCGCTACGTGACTGGGTCATGGCTGCGCCCCGACACCCGCCAACACCCGCTGACGCGCC
CTGACGGGCTTGTCTGCTCCCGGCATCCGCTTACAGACAAGCTGTGACCGTCTCCGGGAGCTGCATGTGT
CAGAGGTTTTCACCGTCATCACCGAAACGCGCGAGGCAGCTGCGGTAAAGCTCATCAGCGTGGTCGTGAA
GCGATTCACAGATGTCTGCCTGTTCATCCGCGTCCAGCTCGTTGAGTTTCTCCAGAAGCGTTAATGTCTG
GCTTCTGATAAAGCGGGCCATGTTAAGGGCGGTTTTTTCCTGTTTGGTCACTGATGCCTCCGTGTAAGGG
GGATTTCTGTTCATGGGGGTAATGATACCGATGAAACGAGAGAGGATGCTCACGATACGGGTTACTGATG
ATGAACATGCCCGGTTACTGGAACGTTGTGAGGGTAAACAACTGGCGGTATGGATGCGGCGGGACCAGAG
AAAAATCACTCAGGGTCAATGCCAGCGCTTCGTTAATACAGATGTAGGTGTTCCACAGGGTAGCCAGCAG
CATCCTGCGATGCAGATCCGGAACATAATGGTGCAGGGCGCTGACTTCCGCGTTTCCAGACTTTACGAAA
CACGGAAACCGAAGACCATTCATGTTGTTGCTCAGGTCGCAGACGTTTTGCAGCAGCAGTCGCTTCACGT
TCGCTCGCGTATCGGTGATTCATTCTGCTAACCAGTAAGGCAACCCCGCCAGCCTAGCCGGGTCCTCAAC
GACAGGAGCACGATCATGCGCACCCGTGGGGCCGCCATGCCGGCGATAATGGCCTGCTTCTCGCCGAAAC
GTTTGGTGGCGGGACCAGTGACGAAGGCTTGAGCGAGGGCGTGCAAGATTCCGAATACCGCAAGCGACAG
GCCGATCATCGTCGCGCTCCAGCGAAAGCGGTCCTCGCCGAAAATGACCCAGAGCGCTGCCGGCACCTGT
CCTACGAGTTGCATGATAAAGAAGACAGTCATAAGTGCGGCGACGATAGTCATGCCCCGCGCCCACCGGA
AGGAGCTGACTGGGTTGAAGGCTCTCAAGGGCATCGGTCGAGATCCCGGTGCCTAATGAGTGAGCTAACT
TACATTAATTGCGTTGCGCTCACTGCCCGCTTTCCAGTCGGGAAACCTGTCGTGCCAGCTGCATTAATGA
ATCGGCCAACGCGCGGGGAGAGGCGGTTTGCGTATTGGGCGCCAGGGTGGTTTTTCTTTTCACCAGTGAG
ACGGGCAACAGCTGATTGCCCTTCACCGCCTGGCCCTGAGAGAGTTGCAGCAAGCGGTCCACGCTGGTTT
GCCCCAGCAGGCGAAAATCCTGTTTGATGGTGGTTAACGGCGGGATATAACATGAGCTGTCTTCGGTATC
GTCGTATCCCACTACCGAGATATCCGCACCAACGCGCAGCCCGGACTCGGTAATGGCGCGCATTGCGCCC
AGCGCCATCTGATCGTTGGCAACCAGCATCGCAGTGGGAACGATGCCCTCATTCAGCATTTGCATGGTTT
GTTGAAAACCGGACATGGCACTCCAGTCGCCTTCCCGTTCCGCTATCGGCTGAATTTGATTGCGAGTGAG
ATATTTATGCCAGCCAGCCAGACGCAGACGCGCCGAGACAGAACTTAATGGGCCCGCTAACAGCGCGATT
TGCTGGTGACCCAATGCGACCAGATGCTCCACGCCCAGTCGCGTACCGTCTTCATGGGAGAAAATAATAC
TGTTGATGGGTGTCTGGTCAGAGACATCAAGAAATAACGCCGGAACATTAGTGCAGGCAGCTTCCACAGC
AATGGCATCCTGGTCATCCAGCGGATAGTTAATGATCAGCCCACTGACGCGTTGCGCGAGAAGATTGTGC
ACCGCCGCTTTACAGGCTTCGACGCCGCTTCGTTCTACCATCGACACCACCACGCTGGCACCCAGTTGAT
CGGCGCGAGATTTAATCGCCGCGACAATTTGCGACGGCGCGTGCAGGGCCAGACTGGAGGTGGCAACGCC
AATCAGCAACGACTGTTTGCCCGCCAGTTGTTGTGCCACGCGGTTGGGAATGTAATTCAGCTCCGCCATC
GCCGCTTCCACTTTTTCCCGCGTTTTCGCAGAAACGTGGCTGGCCTGGTTCACCACGCGGGAAACGGTCT
GATAAGAGACACCGGCATACTCTGCGACATCGTATAACGTTACTGGTTTCACATTCACCACCCTGAATTG
ACTCTCTTCCGGGCGCTATCATGCCATACCGCGAAAGGTTTTGCGCCATTCGATGGTGTCCGGGATCTCG
ACGCTCTCCCTTATGCGACTCCTGCATTAGGAAGCAGCCCAGTAGTAGGTTGAGGCCGTTGAGCACCGCC
GCCGCAAGGAATGGTGCATGCAAGGAGATGGCGCCCAACAGTCCCCCGGCCACGGGGCCTGCCACCATAC
CCACGCCGAAACAAGCGCTCATGAGCCCGAAGTGGCGAGCCCGATCTTCCCCATCGGTGATGTCGGCGAT
ATAGGCGCCAGCAACCGCACCTGTGGCGCCGGTGATGCCGGCCACGATGCGTCCGGCGTAGAGGATCGAG
ATCTCGATCCCGCGAAATTAATACGACTCACTATAGGGGAATTGTGAGCGGATAACAATTCCCCTCTAGA
AATAATTTTGTTTAACTTTAAGAAGGAGATATACCATGAAAAAACATCACCATCATCATCATCATCACAG
CAGCGGCCTGGTTCCGCGTGGTAGTATGTCGGACTCAGAAGTCAATCAAGAAGCTAAGCCAGAGGTCAAG
CCAGAAGTCAAGCCTGAGACTCACATCAATTTAAAGGTGTCCGATGGATCTTCAGAGATCTTCTTCAAGA
TCAAAAAGACCACTCCTTTAAGAAGGCTGATGGAAGCGTTCGCTAAAAGACAGGGTAAGGAAATGGACTC
CTTAAGATTCTTGTACGACGGTATTAGAATCCAAGCTGATCAGACCCCTGAAGATTTGGACATGGAGGAT
AACGATATTATTGAGGCTCACAGAGAACAGATTGGTGGAACAGAAAACTTGTATTTCCAGGGCACGCTGT
CGCTGGAGAAGCTGTTGAAGGAGAAGCAGGCCCTGAAGAGCCAGATCTCGGAGAAGCAGAGGCACTGCCT
GGAGCTGCAGATCAGCATTGTGGAGCTAGAGAAGAGCCAGCGGCAGCAGGAGCTCCTGCAGCTCAAGTCC
TGATGACGAAGCTTGCGGCCGCACTCGAGCACCACCACCACCACCACTGAGATCCGGCTGCTAACAAAGC
CCGAAAGGAAGCTGAGTTGGCTGCTGCCACCGCTGAGCAATAACTAGCATAACCCCTTGGGGCCTCTAAA
CGGGTCTTGAGGGGTTTTTTGCTGAAAGGAGGAACTATATCCGGAT
Features (pLannotate 1.2.2; 21 found; start..end, strand, type, name):
     12..440     +  rep_origin     f1 ori (sequence partly withheld): f1 bacteriophage origin of replication; arrow indicates direction of (+) strand synthesis
    493..550     +  promoter       AmpR promoter (fragment): bla
    559..1374    -  CDS            KanR: aminoglycoside phosphotransferase; aph(3')-Ia; confers resistance to kanamycin in bacteria or G418 (Geneticin®) in eukaryotes
   1496..2084    +  rep_origin     ori: high-copy-number ColE1/pMB1/pBR322/pUC origin of replication
   2270..2409    -  misc_feature   bom: basis of mobility region from pBR322
   2511..2702    -  CDS            rop: Rop protein, which maintains plasmids at low copy number; rop
   2719..3099    +  CDS            YPB1_ECOLX: Protein predicted: Swiss-Prot protein existence level 4. From Escherichia coli.
   3171..3462    -  CDS            TcR (fragment): tetracycline efflux protein; tet; confers resistance to tetracycline
   3477..3498    -  protein_bind   CAP binding site: CAP binding activates transcription in the presence of cAMP. E. coli catabolite activator protein
   3511..4593    -  CDS            lacI: lac repressor; lacI; The lac repressor binds to the lac operator to inhibit transcription in E. coli. This inhibition can be relieved by adding lactose or isopropyl-β-D-thiogalactopyranoside (IPTG).
   4594..4671    -  promoter       lacI promoter: lacI
   4679..4958    -  CDS            TcR (fragment): tetracycline efflux protein; tet; confers resistance to tetracycline
   4980..4998    +  promoter       T7 promoter: promoter for bacteriophage T7 RNA polymerase
   4999..5023    +  protein_bind   lac operator: The lac repressor binds to the lac operator to inhibit transcription in E. coli. This inhibition can be relieved by adding lactose or isopropyl-β-D-thiogalactopyranoside (IPTG). lac repressor encoded by lacI
   5038..5060    +  RBS            RBS: efficient ribosome binding site from bacteriophage T7 gene 10 (Olins and Rangwala, 1989)
   5082..5098    +  CDS            capTEV™ (fragment): composite tag for in vivo biotinylation, TEV protease cleavage, and 6xHis tagging
   5127..5419    +  CDS            SUMO (fragment): cleavable ubiquitin-like protein tag; S. cerevisiae SMT3 (truncated)
   5445..5591    +  CDS            DOT1L (fragment): DOT1L_HUMAN - Also known as KIAA1814, KMT4. Experimental evidence at protein level: Swiss-Prot protein existence level 1. Histone methyltransferase. Methylates 'Lys-79' of histone H3. Nucleosomes are preferred as substrate compared to free histones (PubMed:12123582). Binds to DNA (PubMed:12628190). From Homo sapiens (Human).
   5621..5638    +  CDS            9xHis (fragment): 9xHis affinity tag
   5648..5697    +  CDS            SET1 (fragment): solubility-enhancement tag derived from T7 phage gene 10B
   5705..5752    +  terminator     T7 terminator: transcription terminator for bacteriophage T7 RNA polymerase
