[The description below was written by a language model from this plasmid's Addgene catalogue record and pLannotate feature annotations shown in this document.]
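Description:
DOT1L-CC3 is a bacterial expression plasmid built on the pET28-MKH8SUMO backbone, made to produce a short fragment of human DOT1L, the histone H3 Lys-79 methyltransferase (also called KMT4), for structure determination. The 147 bp insert encodes only the third coiled-coil segment of the protein (residues 613-661). It derives from a synthetic gene and was introduced by ligation-independent cloning. The associated work concerns the DOT1L-AF10 complex, so this fragment presumably served as one of the coiled-coil pieces examined in that context, although the record does not spell out its specific role.

Expression follows the standard pET arrangement. A T7 promoter with an adjacent lac operator and the T7 gene 10 ribosome binding site drives the fusion, and a T7 terminator sits downstream. The plasmid-borne lacI gene supplies repressor, so transcription is held off until induction with IPTG in a host that provides T7 RNA polymerase. According to the catalogue entry, the insert carries an N-terminal 8xHis tag, a thrombin site, a SUMO domain (yeast SMT3-derived) and a TEV site. This allows affinity purification, improved solubility of the small peptide, and proteolytic removal of the tag. The feature table places SUMO directly upstream of the DOT1L fragment. It also detects a short His-tag-like segment and a T7 gene 10-derived fragment downstream of the insert; these are probably residual vector sequence, and the record does not list any C-terminal tag.

The plasmid is selected with kanamycin through the aph(3')-Ia gene. It replicates from a pBR322-type origin accompanied by rop and bom, and also carries an f1 origin. Short tetracycline-resistance fragments are backbone remnants.
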