Addgene plasmid #111754: DOT1L-CC3
Purpose: Bacterial expression for structure determination
Depositing lab: Cheryl Arrowsmith. Depositing organization: University of Toronto. Publication: Structural and functional analysis of the DOT1L-AF10 complex reveals mechanistic insights into MLL-AF10-associated leukemogenesis. Zhang H, Zhou B, Qin S, Xu J, Harding R, Tempel W, Nayak V, Li Y, Loppnau P, Dou Y, Min J. Genes Dev. 2018 Mar 1;32(5-6):341-346. doi: 10.1101/gad.311639.118. Epub 2018 Mar 21. PubMed 29563185.
Backbone
  Vector backbone: pET28-MKH8SUMO
  Vector type: Bacterial Expression
Growth in bacteria
  Bacterial resistance: Kanamycin, 50 μg/mL
  Growth temperature: 37°C
  Growth strain: DH5alpha
  Copy number: Unknown
Gene/Insert
  Gene/Insert name: DOT1L (alt name: DOT1 like histone lysine methyltransferase)
  Species: H. sapiens (human)
  Insert size (bp): 147
  Mutation: Contains coiled coil #3 (residues 613-661)
  Entrez Gene: DOT1L (a.k.a. DOT1, KMT4)
  Promoter: T7
  Tag / fusion protein: 8xHis-Thrombin-SUMO-TEV (N terminal on insert)
  Cloning method: Ligation Independent Cloning
  Sequencing primers: 5′ T7; 3′ T7-term
Resource information
  A portion of this plasmid was derived from a plasmid made by: synthetic gene ordered from GeneScript
Terms and licenses: Academic/Nonprofit Terms; Industry Terms: Not Available to Industry
How to cite: DOT1L-CC3 was a gift from Cheryl Arrowsmith (Addgene plasmid # 111754 ; http://n2t.net/addgene:111754 ; RRID:Addgene_111754)
