>Addgene plasmid #111754 | DOT1L-CC3 | depositor partial sequence | sequence record 209905 | insert
ACGCTGTCGCTGGAGAAGCTGTTGAAGGAGAAGCAGGCCCTGAAGAGCCAGATCTCGGAGAAGCAGAGGC
ACTGCCTGGAGCTGCAGATCAGCATTGTGGAGCTAGAGAAGAGCCAGCGGCAGCAGGAGCTCCTGCAGCT
CAAGTCC
